Addgene plasmid #236030: HRH1-P2
Purpose: Study the role and mechanism of the 3' UTR in regulating HRH1-P2 gene function.
Depositing lab: Angela Ting. Depositing organization: University of Texas MD Anderson Cancer Center. Publication: Differentiation in the human urothelia is defined by distinct alternative polyadenylation. Le NB, Sona S, Santo B, Zhang Y, Ou R, Schweickart RA, Kochat V, Padron WI, Rai K, Lee SH, Yi JM, Wessely O, Lee BH, Ting AH. Cell Rep. 2026 Jan 13;45(1):116839. doi: 10.1016/j.celrep.2025.116839. PubMed 41533515.
Backbone
  Vector backbone: pmirGLO Dual-Luciferase miRNA Target Expression Vector
  Vector type: Mammalian Expression
Growth in bacteria
  Bacterial resistance: Ampicillin, 100 μg/mL
  Growth temperature: 37°C
  Growth strain: DH5alpha
  Copy number: High Copy
Gene/Insert
  Gene/Insert name: HRH1-P2 3'UTR
  Species: H. sapiens (human)
  Entrez Gene: HRH1 (a.k.a. H1-R, H1R, HH1R, hisH1)
  Cloning method: Gibson Cloning
Terms and licenses: Academic/Nonprofit Terms; Industry Terms: Not Available to Industry
How to cite: HRH1-P2 was a gift from Angela Ting (Addgene plasmid # 236030 ; http://n2t.net/addgene:236030 ; RRID:Addgene_236030)
