[The description below was written by a language model from this plasmid's Addgene catalogue record and pLannotate feature annotations shown in this document.]
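Description:
HRH1-P2 is a mammalian dual-luciferase reporter plasmid built on the pmirGLO Dual-Luciferase miRNA Target Expression Vector, carrying a 3' UTR sequence from the human histamine receptor H1 gene (HRH1) that was inserted by Gibson cloning. It is propagated in E. coli as a high-copy plasmid through a ColE1/pUC-type origin and selected with ampicillin via the β-lactamase gene. A ColE1-derived cer region is also annotated, which helps keep the plasmid in monomeric form.

The primary reporter is the synthetic firefly luciferase gene luc2, driven by the mouse PGK promoter. Between the end of luc2 and the remnant of the multiple cloning site and SV40 poly(A) signal lies a stretch of roughly 1.8 kb with no reliable annotation, which is the position expected for the HRH1-P2 3' UTR insert. The short "C9orf85" hit within it, like the small tnpA, large T antigen, SET1, bom and M13 ori fragments elsewhere, is probably an incidental similarity match rather than a functional element. Placed there, the UTR becomes part of the firefly luciferase transcript, so its effects on mRNA stability or translation are read out as changes in firefly signal. A second cassette uses the SV40 enhancer/early promoter to express human codon-optimized Renilla luciferase followed by a neomycin/G418 resistance coding sequence and a synthetic poly(A) signal. This cassette provides an internal normalization control and a possible mammalian selection marker.

The stated purpose is to study how the 3' UTR regulates HRH1 function. The "P2" label is not defined in the record, though the associated work concerns alternative polyadenylation in human urothelium, so it may denote a particular polyadenylation-site isoform.
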