Features (pLannotate 1.2.2; 19 found; start..end, strand, type, name):
      1..589     +  rep_origin     ori: high-copy-number ColE1/pMB1/pBR322/pUC origin of replication
    747..1607    -  CDS            AmpR: β-lactamase; bla; confers resistance to ampicillin, carbenicillin, and related antibiotics
   1608..1712    -  promoter       AmpR promoter: bla
   1755..1847    +  CDS            tnpA (fragment): TN5P_ECOLX - Also known as tnp. Experimental evidence at protein level: Swiss-Prot protein existence level 1. Mediates transposition of transposon Tn5 by a 'cut and paste' mechanism. First, the monomeric transposase binds the 19 bp inverted DNA repeats flanking the transposon. Then, dimerization of the DNA- bound transposase creates a synaptic DNA complex. After nicking of the first DNA strand, excision of the transposon proceeds through a series of intermediates. The transposase then mediates the insertion of the transposon at a new site by strand transfer. The activity of the wild- type tran
   1868..1916    -  polyA_signal   poly(A) signal: synthetic polyadenylation signal
   1980..2772    -  CDS            NeoR/KanR (fragment): aminoglycoside phosphotransferase from Tn5; aph(3')-II (or nptII); confers resistance to neomycin, kanamycin, and G418 (Geneticin®)
   2823..3755    -  CDS            hRluc: Renilla luciferase human codon-optimized
   3806..4163    -  promoter       SV40 promoter: SV40 enhancer and early promoter
   4228..4279    +  misc_feature   bom (fragment): basis of mobility region from pBR322
   4280..4312    -  rep_origin     M13 ori (fragment): M13 bacteriophage origin of replication; arrow indicates direction of (+) strand synthesis
   4317..4385    +  CDS            large T antigen (fragment): large T antigen from SV40 (simian virus 40)
   4408..4529    +  polyA_signal   SV40 poly(A) signal: SV40 polyadenylation signal
   4551..4570    -  terminator     T7 terminator (fragment): transcription terminator for bacteriophage T7 RNA polymerase
   4578..4627    -  CDS            SET1 (fragment): solubility-enhancement tag derived from T7 phage gene 10B
   4634..4657    -  misc_feature   MCS (fragment): pUC18/19 multiple cloning site
   5125..5334    +  CDS            C9orf85 (fragment): CI085_HUMAN - Experimental evidence at protein level: Swiss-Prot protein existence level 1. From Homo sapiens (Human).
   6488..8140    -  CDS            luciferase: firefly luciferase synthetic luc2 version of the luciferase gene
   8187..8686    -  promoter       PGK promoter: mouse phosphoglycerate kinase 1 promoter
   8743..9026    -  misc_feature   cer region: ColE1-derived recombination site that helps to maintain plasmids as monomers
>Addgene plasmid #236030 | HRH1-P2 | addgene full sequence | sequence record 468440 | Addgene NGS Result
TTGAAATCCTTTTTTTCTGCGCGTAATCTGCTGCTTGCAAACAAAAAAACCACCGCTACCAGCGGTGGTT
TGTTTGCCGGATCAAGAGCTACCAACTCTTTTTCCGAAGGTAACTGGCTTCAGCAGAGCGCAGATACCAA
ATACTGTCCTTCTAGTGTAGCCGTAGTTAGGCCACCACTTCAAGAACTCTGTAGCACCGCCTACATACCT
CGCTCTGCTAATCCTGTTACCAGTGGCTGCTGCCAGTGGCGATAAGTCGTGTCTTACCGGGTTGGACTCA
AGACGATAGTTACCGGATAAGGCGCAGCGGTCGGGCTGAACGGGGGGTTCGTGCACACAGCCCAGCTTGG
AGCGAACGACCTACACCGAACTGAGATACCTACAGCGTGAGCTATGAGAAAGCGCCACGCTTCCCGAAGG
GAGAAAGGCGGACAGGTATCCGGTAAGCGGCAGGGTCGGAACAGGAGAGCGCACGAGGGAGCTTCCAGGG
GGAAACGCCTGGTATCTTTATAGTCCTGTCGGGTTTCGCCACCTCTGACTTGAGCGTCGATTTTTGTGAT
GCTCGTCAGGGGGGCGGAGCCTATGGAAAAACGCCAGCAACGCGGCCTTTTTACGGTTCCTGGCCTTTTG
CTGGCCTTTTGCTCACATGTTCTTTCCTGCGTTATCCCCTGATTCTGTGGATAACCGTATTACCGCCTTT
GAGTGAGCTGATACCGGTTGGGCGTCGCTTGGTCGGTCATTTCGAATTACCAATGCTTAATCAGTGAGGC
ACCTATCTCAGCGATCTGTCTATTTCGTTCATCCATAGTTGCCTGACTCCCCGTCGTGTAGATAACTACG
ATACGGGAGGGCTTACCATCTGGCCCCAGTGCTGCAATGATACCGCGAGACCCACGCTCACCGGCTCCAG
ATTTATCAGCAATAAACCAGCCAGCCGGAAGGGCCGAGCGCAGAAGTGGTCCTGCAACTTTATCCGCCTC
CATCCAGTCTATTAATTGTTGCCGGGAAGCTAGAGTAAGTAGTTCGCCAGTTAATAGTTTGCGCAACGTT
GTTGCCATTGCTACAGGCATCGTGGTGTCACGCTCGTCGTTTGGTATGGCTTCATTCAGCTCCGGTTCCC
AACGATCAAGGCGAGTTACATGATCCCCCATGTTGTGCAAAAAAGCGGTTAGCTCCTTCGGTCCTCCGAT
AGTTGTCAGAAGTAAGTTGGCCGCAGTGTTATCACTCATGGTTATGGCAGCACTGCATAATTCTCTTACT
GTCATGCCATCCGTAAGATGCTTTTCTGTGACTGGTGAGTACTCAACCAAGTCATTCTGAGAATAGTGTA
TGCGGCGACCGAGTTGCTCTTGCCCGGCGTCAATACGGGATAATACCGCGCCACATAGCAGAACTTTGAA
AGTGCTCATCATTGGAAAACGTTCTTCGGGGCGAAAACTCTCAAGGATCTTACCGCTGTTGAGATCCAGT
TCGATGTAACCCACTCGTGCACCCAACTGATCTTCAGCATCTTTTACTTTCACCAGCGTTTCTGGGTGAG
CAAAAACAGGAAGGCAAAATGCCGCAAAAAAGGGAATAAGGGCGACACGGAAATGTTGAATACTCATACT
CTTCCTTTTTCAATATTATTGAAGCATTTATCAGGGTTATTGTCTCATGAGCGGATACATATTTGAATGT
ATTTAGAAAAATAAACAAATAGGGGTTCCGCGCACATTTCCCCGAAAAGTGCCACCTGACGTCTAAGAAA
CCATTACGTAGAAAGCCAGTCCGCAGAAACGGTGCTGACCCCGGATGAATGTCAGCTACTGGGCTATCTG
GACAAGGGAAAACGCAAGCGCAAAGAGGATCCTTATCGCTATCGATTCACACAAAAAACCAACACACAGA
TGTAATGAAAATAAAGATATTTTATTGCGGCCATCGTGATGGCAGGTTGGGCGTCGCTTGGTCGGTCATT
TCGAACCCCAGAGTCCCGCTCAGAAGAACTCGTCAAGAAGGCGATAGAAGGCGATGCGCTGCGAATCGGG
AGCGGCGATACCGTAAAGCACGAGGAAGCGGTCAGCCCATTCGCCGCCAAGCTCTTCAGCAATATCACGG
GTAGCCAACGCTATGTCCTGATAGCGGTCCGCCACACCCAGCCGGCCACAGTCGATGAATCCAGAAAAGC
GGCCATTTTCCACCATGATATTCGGCAAGCAGGCATCGCCATGGGTCACGACGAGATCCTCGCCGTCGGG
CATGCGCGCCTTGAGCCTGGCGAACAGTTCGGCTGGCGCGAGCCCCTGATGCTCTTCGTCCAGATCATCC
TGATCGACAAGACCGGCTTCCATCCGAGTACGTGCTCGCTCGATGCGATGTTTCGCTTGGTGGTCGAATG
GGCAGGTAGCCGGATCAAGCGTATGCAGCCGCCGCATTGCATCAGCCATGATGGATACTTTCTCGGCAGG
AGCAAGGTGAGATGACAGGAGATCCTGCCCCGGCACTTCGCCCAATAGCAGCCAGTCCCTTCCCGCTTCA
GTGACAACGTCGAGCACAGCTGCGCAAGGAACGCCCGTCGTGGCCAGCCACGATAGCCGCGCTGCCTCGT
CCTGCAGTTCATTCAGGGCACCGGACAGGTCGGTCTTGACAAAAAGAACCGGGCGCCCCTGCGCTGACAG
CCGGAACACGGCGGCATCAGAGCAGCCGATTGTCTGTTGTGCCCAGTCATAGCCGAATAGCCTCTCCACC
CAAGCGGCCGGAGAACCTGCGTGCAATCCATCTTGTTCAATCCCTCCGGAGCCTCCGCCACCTGATCCGC
CACCTCCGCTCCCACCACCGGTCTGCTCGTTCTTCAGCACGCGCTCCACGAAGCTCTTGATGTACTTACC
CATTTCATCTGGAGCGTCCTCCTGGCTGAAGTGGAGGCCCTTCACCTTCACGAACTCGGTGTTAGGGAAC
TTCTTAGCTCCCTCGACAATAGCGTTGGAAAAGAACCCAGGGTCGGACTCGATGAACATCTTAGGCAGAT
CGTCGCTGGCCCGAAGGTAGGCGTTGTAGTTGCGGACAATCTGGACGACGTCGGGCTTGCCTCCCTTAAC
GAGAGGGATCTCGCGAGGCCAGGAGAGGGTAGGCCGTCTAACCTCGCCCTTCTCCTTGAATGGCTCCAGG
TAGGCAGCGAACTCCTCAGGCTCCAGTTTCCGCATGATCTTGCTTGGGAGCATGGTCTCGACGAAGAAGT
TATTCTCAAGCACCATTTTCTCGCCCTCTTCGCTCTTGATCAGGGCGATATCCTCCTCGATGTCAGGCCA
CTCGTCCCAGGACTCGATCACGTCCACGACACTCTCAGCATGGACGATGGCCTTGATCTTGTCTTGGTGC
TCGTAGGAGTAGTGAAAGGCCAGACAAGCCCCCCAGTCGTGGCCCACAAAGATGATTTTCTTTGGAAGGT
TCAGCAGCTCGAACCAAGCGGTGAGGTACTTGTAGTGATCCAGGAGGCGATATGAGCCATTCCCGCTCTT
GCCGGACTTACCCATTCCGATCAGATCAGGGATGATGCATCTAGCCACGGGCTCGATGTGAGGCACGACG
TGCCTCCACAGGTAGCTGGAGGCAGCGTTACCATGCAGAAAAATCACGGCGTTCTCGGCGTGCTTCTCGG
AATCATAGTAGTTGATGAAGGAGTCCAGCACGTTCATTTGCTTGCAGCGAGCCCACCACTGAGGCCCAGT
GATCATGCGTTTGCGTTGCTCGGGGTCGTACACCTTGGAAGCCATGGTGGCTCCAGCCTTTGGTTCGAGA
CTGTTGTGTCAGAAGAATCAAGCTTTTTGCAAAAGCCTAGGCCTCCAAAAAAGCCTCCTCACTACTTCTG
GAATAGCTCAGAGGCCGAGGCGGCCTCGGCCTCTGCATAAATAAAAAAAATTAGTCAGCCATGGGGCGGA
GAATGGGCGGAACTGGGCGGAGTTAGGGGCGGGATGGGCGGAGTTAGGGGCGGGACTATGGTTGCTGACT
AATTGAGATGCATGCTTTGCATACTTCTGCCTGCTGGGGAGCCTGGGGACTTTCCACACCTGGTTGCTGA
CTAATTGAGATGCATGCTTTGCATACTTCTGCCTGCTGGGGAGCCTGGGGACTTTCCACACCCTAACTGA
CACACATTCCACAGCTGGTTCTTTCCGCCTCAGAAGGTACCTAACCAAGTTCCTCTTTCAGAGGTTATTT
CAGGCCATGGTGCTGCGCAGATCCGCGTATGCGGTGTGAAATACCGCACAGATGCGTAAGGAGAAAATAC
CGCATCAGGAAATTGTAAGCGTTAATATTTTGTTAAAATTCGATTTTACCACATTTGTAGAGGTTTTACT
TGCTTAAAAAAACCTCCCACATCTCCCCCTGAACCTGAAACATAAAATGAATGCAATTGTTGTTGTTAAC
TTGTTTATTGCAGCTTATAATGGTTACAAATAAAGCAATAGCATCACAAATTTCACAAATAAAGCATTTT
TTTCACTGCATTCTAGTTGTGGTTTGTCCAAACTCATCAATGTATCTTATCATGTCTGCTCGAAGCGGCC
GCCCCAAGGGGTTATGCTAGTTATTGCTCAGCGGTGGCAGCAGCCAACTCAGCTTCCTTTCGGGCTTTGT
TAGCAGCCGGATCAGCTTGCATGCCTGCAGGTCGACTAGTATGCTTTTAAACATCATATTTTAGGCAGGT
AAAAATATCTCACTTTGACAGATCATGCAAAGAGGAACACAAAATACAAAACATCAGCTTGTACAGGCAC
TCCATATGCTATACATATTGTGGTTTAGCACCAAGCTTTAAAATATAAATCACAACCAGATTGCAACATA
AACACCAAGTAAAACTACATGTTCCTATGTCTTTACTAGTTTTTGCTTACCAGGTATGGCTATGAAAGAT
TACAATGACTTTTTGACAAACACAACAGAACTCACAGATAAAAATGCACTTGGTTCCTTCAAAGCGTCCC
CTTCCGTAGGTGCACGGGAACTCCATGTCAGCTGTTCGTCTACTCAAACATATCATTTTGAGCTGCCACC
ACTCTTGGGAATACCGTGTATGTGTATCTGTGCACACTTAAGAGGGCACATTGTTAAAATATTGTATTTT
TTTTTTTGAGACAGAGTCTTGCTCTGTTGCCCAGGCTGGAGTGCAGTGGCGTGATCTTGGCTCACGGCAA
CCTCCACCTCCCGGGTTCAAGCAATTCTCGTGCCTCGGCCTCCCAAGTAAGTGGGACTACAGGCATGCCC
CACCATGCCCAGATAATTTTTGTGTTTTTAGTAGAGACAAGGTTTCTCCATATTGGCCAGACTGGTCTTG
AACTCCTGGCCTCAAATGATCTGCCCACCTCAGCCTCTCAACATGCTGGGATTATAGGCTTGAGCTACCA
TGCCCGGCCAAAAGGGCACATTTTTGCCTTTCGGAGAAAATATGCTACAATAAGCTGAAACCCCAGAGGA
TCTGTACTCTAACTTTCTCACATAACTAGCTATGTGACCTTGGGTACCTCTCTCACCTTGCTGAACCTCA
ATTTGCTCCTCTGCAAACTAGAGTTAGAAAATTACCCTCCTGTGGGGTGTTGTGGGGCTTAAATGAGATA
AACCTAGTACAGCCCTCAAAAATATGGCATTCTGCCCCCATTCCTTCTTTTAATTTTTAACGTGCAACCA
TTCAAAAATATTTCATTTCTCTTTCTTTTGAGGATGTCTTTTGCCACCACTTTTTTAATAGCCAAAGGAA
ATTTGGGGTTAAAGACGATGGGTGTGCAAGCTGCATAATTTTCTATCCACTCTAAACATGTTTGAGTAAG
AAATAATAAGGCAGAATTTCCAGGGTGGTTCAGACACTGGTTCTGGAGAAAGCTGTTAAAGAGGCTCAGA
AGAGAAGTTTTCTGAGAAGGGATAGCCCCTGTGGAACAGCTGTCATGCCTCTCAAGGTGACCCCTGGAAG
GGGACAGCAACTATTGGCATGGATAAAGTCTCTGCACAGTTATACAGCTCCATTCCAGGAGGGCTCAAGA
GTCCTTTTCAATTCTCCAGTGGAACCCTAGCCACGTGTCTCTTCAGTTGTCAATCACTTGACTCGGAAAG
CTTGAATTACAATGAGTCTGAGGCTCCCATAGTTCCTGAGGAGCAGGAGAGTTCCACCCAGGTCTGATTC
TCTCTCTCTTTTATTTTTATTATTTTTTTCTTTTTGAACCCAGTTACAAGAAACAGGTCTGACTTTCTTG
CAAAGATTCTGCTTCCTCCTCAAAGTTCAATCTCTCTGCTGATCACCGCCATCTGCTGTTCTTCTATGGT
GCCTAAGAACTTTCCAAACTACCAAGCCCCTAAGACTGTGGTTTGGATTCCAGAAAGCCCAGGTGCCTGC
CTGGCAACACACAGGCCTTCGTCCTCTATTTCCTTGTTGGACATCATAAGGATCATTTTGTTGCATCCCC
TCAGAGCCTCCCACTCGAGGCTAGCGAGCTCGTTTAAACAACTAGAATTACACGGCGATCTTGCCGCCCT
TCTTGGCCTTAATGAGAATCTCGCGGATCTTGCGGGCGTCCAACTTGCCGGTCAGTCCTTTAGGCACCTC
GTCCACGAACACAACACCACCGCGCAGCTTCTTGGCGGTTGTAACCTGGCTGGCCACATAGTCCACGATC
TCCTTCTCGGTCATGGTTTTACCGTGTTCCAGCACGACGACTGCGGCGGGCAGCTCGCCGGCATCGTCGT
CGGGCAGGCCGGCGACCCCGGCGTCGAAGATGTTGGGGTGTTGCAGCAGGATGCTCTCCAGTTCGGCTGG
GGCTACCTGGTAGCCCTTGTATTTGATCAGGCTCTTCAGCCGGTCCACGATGAAGAAGTGCTCGTCCTCG
TCCCAGTAGGCGATGTCGCCGCTGTGCAGCCAGCCGTCCTTGTCGATGAGAGCGTTTGTAGCCTCGGGGT
TGTTAACGTAGCCGCTCATGATCATGGGGCCACGGACGCACAGCTCGCCGCGCTGGTTCACACCCAGTGT
CTTACCGGTGTCCAAGTCCACCACCTTAGCCTCGAAGAAGGGCACCACCTTGCCTACTGCGCCAGGCTTG
TCGTCCCCTTCGGGGGTGATCAGAATGGCGCTGGTTGTTTCTGTCAGGCCGTAGCCCTGGCGGATGCCTG
GTAGGTGGAAGCGTTTGGCCACGGCCTCACCTACCTCCTTGCTGAGCGGCGCCCCGCCGCTGGCGATCTC
GTGCAAGTTGCTTAGGTCGTACTTGTCGATGAGAGTGCTCTTAGCGAAGAAGCTAAATAGTGTGGGCACC
AGCAGGGCAGATTGAATCTTATAGTCTTGCAAGCTGCGCAAGAATAGCTCCTCCTCGAAGCGGTACATGA
GCACGACCCGAAAGCCGCAGATCAAGTAGCCCAGCGTGGTGAACATGCCGAAGCCGTGGTGAAATGGCAC
CACGCTGAGGATAGCGGTGTCGGGGATGATCTGGTTGCCGAAGATGGGGTCGCGGGCATGACTGAATCGG
ACACAAGCGGTGCGGTGCGGTAGGGCTACGCCCTTGGGCAATCCGGTACTGCCACTACTGTTCATGATCA
GGGCGATGGTTTTGTCCCGGTCGAAGCTCTCGGGCACGAAGTCGTACTCGTTGAAGCCGGGTGGCAAATG
GGAAGTCACGAAGGTGTACATGCTTTGGAAGCCCTGGTAGTCGGTCTTGCTATCCATGATGATGATCTTT
TGTATGATCGGTAGCTTCTTTTGCACGTTGAGGATCTTTTGCAGCCCTTTCTTGCTCACGAATACGACGG
TGGGCTGGCTGATGCCCATGCTGTTCAGCAGCTCGCGCTCGTTGTAGATGTCGTTAGCTGGGGCCACAGC
CACACCGATGAACAGGGCACCCAACACGGGCATGAAGAACTGCAAGCTATTCTCGCTGCACACCACGATC
CGATGGTTTGTATTCAGCCCATAGCGCTTCATAGCTTCTGCCAGCCGAACGCTCATCTCGAAGTACTCGG
CGTAGGTAATGTCCACCTCGATATGTGCGTCGGTAAAGGCGATGGTGCCGGGCACCAGGGCGTAGCGCTT
CATGGCTTTGTGCAGCTGCTCGCCGGCGGTCCCGTCTTCGAGTGGGTAGAATGGCGCTGGGCCCTTCTTA
ATGTTTTTGGCATCTTCCATGGTGGCTTTACCAACAGTACCGGATTGCCAAGCTTGGGCTGCAGGTCGAA
AGGCCCGGAGATGAGGAAGAGGAGAACAGCGCGGCAGACGTGCGCTTTTGAAGCGTGCAGAATGCCGGGC
CTCCGGAGGACCTTCGGGCGCCCGCCCCGCCCCTGAGCCCGCCCCTGAGCCCGCCCCCGGACCCACCCCT
TCCCAGCCTCTGAGCCCAGAAAGCGAAGGAGCAAAGCTGCTATTGGCCGCTGCCCCAAAGGCCTACCCGC
TTCCATTGCTCAGCGGTGCTGTCCATCTGCACGAGACTAGTGAGACGTGCTACTTCCATTTGTCACGTCC
TGCACGACGCGAGCTGCGGGGCGGGGGGGAACTTCCTGACTAGGGGAGGAGTAGAAGGTGGCGCGAAGGG
GCCACCAAAGAACGGAGCCGGTTGGCGCCTACCGGTGGATGTGGAATGTGTGCGAGGCCAGAGGCCACTT
GTGTAGCGCCAAGTGCCCAGCGGGGCTGCTAAAGCGCATGCTCCAGACTGCCTTGGGAAAAGCGCCTCCC
CTACCCGGTAGATCTCGATCCTCTACGCCGGACGCATCGTGGCCGGAGTACTGCGGTTTATCTCGATGGC
TACGAGGGCAGACAGTAAGTGGATTTACCATAATCCCTTAATTGTACGCACCGCTAAAACGCGTTCAGCG
CGATCACGGCAGCAGACAGGTAAAAATGGCAACAAACCACCCGAAAAACTGCCGCAATCGCGCCTGATAA
ATTTTAACCGTATGAATACCTATGCAACCAGAGGGTACAGGCCACATTACCCCCACTTAATCCACTGAAG
CTGCCATTTTTCATGGTTTCACCATCCCAGCGAAGGGCCATCCAGCGTGCGTTCCTGTATTTCCGGACTA
TAAAAGGATCTAGGTGAAGATCCTTTTTGATAATCTCATGACCAAAATCCCTTAACGTGAGTTTTCGTTC
CACTGAGCGTCAGACCCCGTAGAAAAGATCAAAGGATCTTC
